LOCUS       Exported 7291 bp ds-DNA circular SYN 13-MAY-2021
DEFINITION  Expresses Cry2-mCherry-PKA W196R/F327A in mammalian cells..
ACCESSION   .
VERSION     .
KEYWORDS    optoPKAW196R/F327A
SOURCE      synthetic DNA construct
  ORGANISM  synthetic DNA construct
REFERENCE   1 (bases 1 to 7291)
  AUTHORS   O'Banion CP, Priestman MA, Hughes RM, Herring LE, Capuzzi SJ,
            Lawrence DS
  TITLE     Design and Profiling of a Subcellular Targeted Optogenetic
            cAMP-Dependent Protein Kinase.
  JOURNAL   Cell Chem Biol. 2017 Oct 25. pii: S2451-9456(17)30355-0. doi:
            10.1016/j.chembiol.2017.09.011.
  PUBMED    29104065
REFERENCE   2 (bases 1 to 7291)
  AUTHORS   .
  TITLE     Direct Submission
  JOURNAL   Exported May 13, 2021 from SnapGene Server 1.1.58
            http://www.snapgene.com
FEATURES             Location/Qualifiers
     source          1..7291
                     /organism="synthetic DNA construct"
                     /mol_type="other DNA"
     enhancer        61..364
                     /label=CMV enhancer
                     /note="human cytomegalovirus immediate early enhancer"
     promoter        365..568
                     /label=CMV promoter
                     /note="human cytomegalovirus (CMV) immediate early
                     promoter"
     primer_bind     519..539
                     /label=CMV-F
                     /note="Human CMV immediate early promoter, forward primer"
     CDS             625..2118
                     /codon_start=1
                     /product="N-terminal photolyase homology region of
                     Arabidopsis thaliana cryptochrome 2"
                     /label=CRY2PHR
                     /note="binds to CIB1 upon exposure to blue light (Kennedy
                     et al., 2010)"
                     /translation="MKMDKKTIVWFRRDLRIEDNPALAAAAHEGSVFPVFIWCPEEEGQ
                     FYPGRASRWWMKQSLAHLSQSLKALGSDLTLIKTHNTISAILDCIRVTGATKVVFNHLY
                     DPVSLVRDHTVKEKLVERGISVQSYNGDLLYEPWEIYCEKGKPFTSFNSYWKKCLDMSI
                     ESVMLPPPWRLMPITAAAEAIWACSIEELGLENEAEKPSNALLTRAWSPGWSNADKLLN
                     EFIEKQLIDYAKNSKKVVGNSTSLLSPYLHFGEISVRHVFQCARMKQIIWARDKNSEGE
                     ESADLFLRGIGLREYSRYICFNFPFTHEQSLLSHLRFFPWDADVDKFKAWRQGRTGYPL
                     VDAGMRELWATGWMHNRIRVIVSSFAVKFLLLPWKWGMKYFWDTLLDADLECDILGWQY
                     ISGSIPDGHELDRLDNPALQGAKYDPEGEYIRQWLPELARLPTEWIHHPWDAPLTVLKA
                     SGVELGTNYAKPIVDIDTARELLAKAISRTREAQIMIGAA"
     regulatory      2137..2146
                     /regulatory_class="other"
                     /note="vertebrate consensus sequence for strong initiation
                     of translation (Kozak, 1987)"
     CDS             2143..2850
                     /codon_start=1
                     /product="monomeric derivative of DsRed fluorescent protein
                     (Shaner et al., 2004)"
                     /label=mCherry
                     /note="mammalian codon-optimized"
                     /translation="MVSKGEEDNMAIIKEFMRFKVHMEGSVNGHEFEIEGEGEGRPYEG
                     TQTAKLKVTKGGPLPFAWDILSPQFMYGSKAYVKHPADIPDYLKLSFPEGFKWERVMNF
                     EDGGVVTVTQDSSLQDGEFIYKVKLRGTNFPSDGPVMQKKTMGWEASSERMYPEDGALK
                     GEIKQRLKLKDGGHYDAEVKTTYKAKKPVQLPGAYNVNIKLDITSHNEDYTIVEQYERA
                     EGRHSTGGMDELYK"
     primer_bind     complement(2288..2306)
                     /label=mCherry-R
                     /note="mCherry, reverse primer"
     primer_bind     2556..2575
                     /label=mCherry-F
                     /note="mCherry, forward primer"
     polyA_signal    4079..4200
                     /label=SV40 poly(A) signal
                     /note="SV40 polyadenylation signal"
     primer_bind     complement(4116..4135)
                     /label=SV40pA-R
                     /note="SV40 polyA, reverse primer"
     primer_bind     4170..4189
                     /label=EBV-rev
                     /note="SV40 polyA terminator, reverse primer"
     rep_origin      complement(4207..4662)
                     /direction=LEFT
                     /label=f1 ori
                     /note="f1 bacteriophage origin of replication; arrow
                     indicates direction of (+) strand synthesis"
     primer_bind     complement(4344..4365)
                     /label=F1ori-F
                     /note="F1 origin, forward primer"
     primer_bind     4556..4575
                     /label=F1ori-R
                     /note="F1 origin, reverse primer"
     promoter        4689..4793
                     /gene="bla"
                     /label=AmpR promoter
     promoter        4795..5152
                     /label=SV40 promoter
                     /note="SV40 enhancer and early promoter"
     primer_bind     complement(4818..4838)
                     /label=pBABE 3'
                     /note="SV40 enhancer, reverse primer for pBABE vectors"
     rep_origin      5003..5138
                     /label=SV40 ori
                     /note="SV40 origin of replication"
     primer_bind     5065..5084
                     /label=SV40pro-F
                     /note="SV40 promoter/origin, forward primer"
     CDS             5187..5981
                     /codon_start=1
                     /gene="aph(3')-II (or nptII)"
                     /product="aminoglycoside phosphotransferase from Tn5"
                     /label=NeoR/KanR
                     /note="confers resistance to neomycin, kanamycin, and G418
                     (Geneticin(R))"
                     /translation="MIEQDGLHAGSPAAWVERLFGYDWAQQTIGCSDAAVFRLSAQGRP
                     VLFVKTDLSGALNELQDEAARLSWLATTGVPCAAVLDVVTEAGRDWLLLGEVPGQDLLS
                     SHLAPAEKVSIMADAMRRLHTLDPATCPFDHQAKHRIERARTRMEAGLVDQDDLDEEHQ
                     GLAPAELFARLKASMPDGEDLVVTHGDACLPNIMVENGRFSGFIDCGRLGVADRYQDIA
                     LATRDIAEELGGEWADRFLVLYGIAAPDSQRIAFYRLLDEFF"
     primer_bind     complement(5241..5260)
                     /label=Neo-R
                     /note="Neomycin resistance gene, reverse primer"
     primer_bind     5851..5870
                     /label=Neo-F
                     /note="Neomycin resistance gene, forward primer"
     primer_bind     complement(6169..6188)
                     /label=TK-pA-R
                     /note="Thymidine kinase polyA, reverse primer"
     polyA_signal    6213..6260
                     /label=HSV TK poly(A) signal
                     /note="herpes simplex virus thymidine kinase
                     polyadenylation signal (Cole and Stacy, 1985)"
     rep_origin      6589..7177
                     /direction=RIGHT
                     /label=ori
                     /note="high-copy-number ColE1/pMB1/pBR322/pUC origin of
                     replication"
     primer_bind     7078..7097
                     /label=pBR322ori-F
                     /note="pBR322 origin, forward primer"
ORIGIN
        1 tagttattaa tagtaatcaa ttacggggtc attagttcat agcccatata tggagttccg
       61 cgttacataa cttacggtaa atggcccgcc tggctgaccg cccaacgacc cccgcccatt
      121 gacgtcaata atgacgtatg ttcccatagt aacgccaata gggactttcc attgacgtca
      181 atgggtggag tatttacggt aaactgccca cttggcagta catcaagtgt atcatatgcc
      241 aagtacgccc cctattgacg tcaatgacgg taaatggccc gcctggcatt atgcccagta
      301 catgacctta tgggactttc ctacttggca gtacatctac gtattagtca tcgctattac
      361 catggtgatg cggttttggc agtacatcaa tgggcgtgga tagcggtttg actcacgggg
      421 atttccaagt ctccacccca ttgacgtcaa tgggagtttg ttttggcacc aaaatcaacg
      481 ggactttcca aaatgtcgta acaactccgc cccattgacg caaatgggcg gtaggcgtgt
      541 acggtgggag gtctatataa gcagagctgg tttagtgaac cgtcagatcc gctagcgcta
      601 ccggactcag atctcgaggc caccatgaag atggacaaaa agactatagt ttggtttaga
      661 agagacctaa ggattgagga taatcctgca ttagcagcag ctgctcacga aggatctgtt
      721 tttcctgtct tcatttggtg tcctgaagaa gaaggacagt tttatcctgg aagagcttca
      781 agatggtgga tgaaacaatc acttgctcac ttatctcaat ccttgaaggc tcttggatct
      841 gacctcactt taatcaaaac ccacaacacg atttcagcga tcttggattg tatccgcgtt
      901 accggtgcta caaaagtcgt ctttaaccac ctctatgatc ctgtttcgtt agttcgggac
      961 cataccgtaa aggagaagct ggtggaacgt gggatctctg tgcaaagcta caatggagat
     1021 ctattgtatg aaccgtggga gatatactgc gaaaagggca aaccttttac gagtttcaat
     1081 tcttactgga agaaatgctt agatatgtcg attgaatccg ttatgcttcc tcctccttgg
     1141 cggttgatgc caataactgc agcggctgaa gcgatttggg cgtgttcgat tgaagaacta
     1201 gggctggaga atgaggccga gaaaccgagc aatgcgttgt taactagagc ttggtctcca
     1261 ggatggagca atgctgataa gttactaaat gagttcatcg agaagcagtt gatagattat
     1321 gcaaagaaca gcaagaaagt tgttgggaat tctacttcac tactttctcc gtatctccat
     1381 ttcggggaaa taagcgtcag acacgttttc cagtgtgccc ggatgaaaca aattatatgg
     1441 gcaagagata agaacagtga aggagaagaa agtgcagatc tttttcttag gggaatcggt
     1501 ttaagagagt attctcggta tatatgtttc aacttcccgt ttactcacga gcaatcgttg
     1561 ttgagtcatc ttcggttttt cccttgggat gctgatgttg ataagttcaa ggcctggaga
     1621 caaggcagga ccggttatcc gttggtggat gccggaatga gagagctttg ggctaccgga
     1681 tggatgcata acagaataag agtgattgtt tcaagctttg ctgtgaagtt tcttctcctt
     1741 ccatggaaat ggggaatgaa gtatttctgg gatacacttt tggatgctga tttggaatgt
     1801 gacatccttg gctggcagta tatctctggg agtatccccg atggccacga gcttgatcgc
     1861 ttggacaatc ccgcgttaca aggcgccaaa tatgacccag aaggtgagta cataaggcaa
     1921 tggcttcccg agcttgcgag attgccaact gaatggatcc atcatccatg ggacgctcct
     1981 ttaaccgtac tcaaagcttc tggtgtggaa ctcggaacaa actatgcgaa acccattgta
     2041 gacatcgaca cagctcgtga gctactagct aaagctattt caagaacccg tgaagcacag
     2101 atcatgatcg gagcagcagc ccgggatcca ccggtcgcca ccatggtgag caagggcgag
     2161 gaggataaca tggccatcat caaggagttc atgcgcttca aggtgcacat ggagggctcc
     2221 gtgaacggcc acgagttcga gatcgagggc gagggcgagg gccgccccta cgagggcacc
     2281 cagaccgcca agctgaaggt gaccaagggt ggccccctgc ccttcgcctg ggacatcctg
     2341 tcccctcagt tcatgtacgg ctccaaggcc tacgtgaagc accccgccga catccccgac
     2401 tacttgaagc tgtccttccc cgagggcttc aagtgggagc gcgtgatgaa cttcgaggac
     2461 ggcggcgtgg tgaccgtgac ccaggactcc tccctgcagg acggcgagtt catctacaag
     2521 gtgaagctgc gcggcaccaa cttcccctcc gacggccccg taatgcagaa gaagaccatg
     2581 ggctgggagg cctcctccga gcggatgtac cccgaggacg gcgccctgaa gggcgagatc
     2641 aagcagaggc tgaagctgaa ggacggcggc cactacgacg ctgaggtcaa gaccacctac
     2701 aaggccaaga agcccgtgca gctgcccggc gcctacaacg tcaacatcaa gttggacatc
     2761 acctcccaca acgaggacta caccatcgtg gaacagtacg aacgcgccga gggccgccac
     2821 tccaccggcg gcatggacga gctgtacaag agtgctggtg gtagtgctgg tggtagtgct
     2881 ggtggtagtg ctggtggtat gggcaacgcc gccgccgcca agaagggcag cgagcaggag
     2941 agcgtgaaag agttcctagc caaagccaag gaagatttcc tgaaaaaatg ggagacccct
     3001 tctcagaata cagcccagtt ggatcagttt gatagaatca agacccttgg caccggctcc
     3061 tttgggcgag tgatgctggt gaagcacaag gagagtggga accactacgc catgaagatc
     3121 ttagacaagc agaaggtggt gaagctaaag cagatcgagc acactctgaa tgagaagcgc
     3181 atcctgcagg ccgtcaactt cccgttcctg gtcaaacttg aattctcctt caaggacaac
     3241 tcaaacctgt atatggtcat ggagtatgta gctggtggcg agatgttctc ccacctacgg
     3301 cggattggaa ggttcagcga gccccatgcc cgtttctacg cggcgcagat cgtcctgacc
     3361 tttgagtatc tgcactccct ggacctcatc taccgggacc tgaagcccga gaatcttctc
     3421 atcgaccagc agggctatat tcaggtgaca gacttcggtt ttgccaagcg tgtgaaaggc
     3481 cgtactcgga ccttgtgtgg gacccctgag tacttggccc ccgagattat cctgagcaaa
     3541 ggctacaaca aggctgtgga ctggtgggct ctcggagtcc tcatctacga gatggctgct
     3601 ggttacccac ccttcttcgc tgaccagcct atccagatct atgagaaaat cgtctctggg
     3661 aaggtgcggt tcccatccca cttcagctct gacttgaagg acctgctgcg gaaccttctg
     3721 caagtggatc tcaccaagcg ctttgggaac ctcaagaacg gggtcaatga catcaagaac
     3781 cacaagtggt ttgccacgac tgactggatt gccatctatc agagaaaggt ggaagctccc
     3841 ttcataccaa agtttaaagg ccctggggac acgagtaacg ccgacgacta tgaggaggaa
     3901 gagatccggg tctccatcaa tgagaagtgt ggcaaggagt ttactgagtt ttaatgagcg
     3961 gccgcgactc tagatcataa tcagccatac cacatttgta gaggttttac ttgctttaaa
     4021 aaacctccca cacctccccc tgaacctgaa acataaaatg aatgcaattg ttgttgttaa
     4081 cttgtttatt gcagcttata atggttacaa ataaagcaat agcatcacaa atttcacaaa
     4141 taaagcattt ttttcactgc attctagttg tggtttgtcc aaactcatca atgtatctta
     4201 aggcgtaaat tgtaagcgtt aatattttgt taaaattcgc gttaaatttt tgttaaatca
     4261 gctcattttt taaccaatag gccgaaatcg gcaaaatccc ttataaatca aaagaataga
     4321 ccgagatagg gttgagtgtt gttccagttt ggaacaagag tccactatta aagaacgtgg
     4381 actccaacgt caaaggnnnn nnnnnnnnnn nnnnnnnnnn nnnnnnnnnn nnnnnnnnnn
     4441 nnnnntnnnn nnnnnnnnnn nnnnnnnnnn nnnnnnnnnn nnnnnnnnnn nnnnnnnnnn
     4501 nnnnnnnnnn nnnnnnnnnn nnnnnnnnnn nnnnnnngnn nnnnnnnnnn nnnnnnnnnn
     4561 nnnnnnnnnn nnnnnnnnnn nnnnnnnnnn nnnnnnnnnn nnnnnnnnnn nnnnnnnnnn
     4621 nnnnnnnnnn nnnnnnnnnn nnnnnnnnnn nnnnnnnnnn nncaggtggc acttttcggg
     4681 gaaatgtgcg cggaacccct atttgtttat ttttctaaat acattcaaat atgtatccgc
     4741 tcatgagaca ataaccctga taaatgcttc aataatattg aaaaaggaag agtcctgagg
     4801 cggaaagaac cagctgtgga atgtgtgtca gttagggtgt ggaaagtccc caggctcccc
     4861 agcaggcaga agtatgcaaa gcatgcatct caattagtca gcaaccaggt gtggaaagtc
     4921 cccaggctcc ccagcaggca gaagtatgca aagcatgcat ctcaattagt cagcaaccat
     4981 agtcccgccc ctaactccgc ccatcccgcc cctaactccg cccagttccg cccattctcc
     5041 gccccatggc tgactaattt tttttattta tgcagaggcc gaggccgcct cggcctctga
     5101 gctattccag aagtagtgag gaggcttttt tggaggccta ggcttttgca aagatcgatc
     5161 aagagacagg atgaggatcg tttcgcatga ttgaacaaga tggattgcac gcaggttctc
     5221 cggccgcttg ggtggagagg ctattcggct atgactgggc acaacagaca atcggctgct
     5281 ctgatgccgc cgtgttccgg ctgtcagcgc aggggcgccc ggttcttttt gtcaagaccg
     5341 acctgtccgg tgccctgaat gaactgcaag acgaggcagc gcggctatcg tggctggcca
     5401 cgacgggcgt tccttgcgca gctgtgctcg acgttgtcac tgaagcggga agggactggc
     5461 tgctattggg cgaagtgccg gggcaggatc tcctgtcatc tcaccttgct cctgccgaga
     5521 aagtatccat catggctgat gcaatgcggc ggctgcatac gcttgatccg gctacctgcc
     5581 cattcgacca ccaagcgaaa catcgcatcg agcgagcacg tactcggatg gaagccggtc
     5641 ttgtcgatca ggatgatctg gacgaagagc atcaggggct cgcgccagcc gaactgttcg
     5701 ccaggctcaa ggcgagcatg cccgacggcg aggatctcgt cgtgacccat ggcgatgcct
     5761 gcttgccgaa tatcatggtg gaaaatggcc gcttttctgg attcatcgac tgtggccggc
     5821 tgggtgtggc ggaccgctat caggacatag cgttggctac ccgtgatatt gctgaagagc
     5881 ttggcggcga atgggctgac cgcttcctcg tgctttacgg tatcgccgct cccgattcgc
     5941 agcgcatcgc cttctatcgc cttcttgacg agttcttctg agcgggactc tggggttcga
     6001 aatgaccgac caagcgacgc ccaacctgcc atcacgagat ttcgattcca ccgccgcctt
     6061 ctatgaaagg ttgggcttcg gaatcgtttt ccgggacgcc ggctggatga tcctccagcg
     6121 cggggatctc atgctggagt tcttcgccca ccctaggggg aggctaactg aaacacggaa
     6181 ggagacaata ccggaaggaa cccgcgctat gacggcaata aaaagacaga ataaaacgca
     6241 cggtgttggg tcgtttgttc ataaacgcgg ggttcggtcc cagggctggc actctgtcga
     6301 taccccaccg agaccccatt ggggccaata cgcccgcgtt tcttcctttt ccccacccca
     6361 ccccccaagt tcgggtgaag gcccagggct cgcagccaac gtcggggcgg caggccctgc
     6421 catagcctca ggttactcat atatacttta gattgattta aaacttcatt tttaatttaa
     6481 aaggatctag gtgaagatcc tttttgataa tctcatgacc aaaatccctt aacgtgagtt
     6541 ttcgttccac tgagcgtcag accccgtaga aaagatcaaa ggatcttctt gagatccttt
     6601 ttttctgcgc gtaatctgct gcttgcaaac aaaaaaacca ccgctaccag cggtggtttg
     6661 tttgccggat caagagctac caactctttt tccgaaggta actggcttca gcagagcgca
     6721 gataccaaat actgttcttc tagtgtagcc gtagttaggc caccacttca agaactctgt
     6781 agcaccgcct acatacctcg ctctgctaat cctgttacca gtggctgctg ccagtggcga
     6841 taagtcgtgt cttaccgggt tggactcaag acgatagtta ccggataagg cgcagcggtc
     6901 gggctgaacg gggggttcgt gcacacagcc cagcttggag cgaacgacct acaccgaact
     6961 gagataccta cagcgtgagc tatgagaaag cgccacgctt cccgaaggga gaaaggcgga
     7021 caggtatccg gtaagcggca gggtcggaac aggagagcgc acgagggagc ttccaggggg
     7081 aaacgcctgg tatctttata gtcctgtcgg gtttcgccac ctctgacttg agcgtcgatt
     7141 tttgtgatgc tcgtcagggg ggcggagcct atggaaaaac gccagcaacg cggccttttt
     7201 acggttcctg gccttttgct ggccttttgc tcacatgttc tttcctgcgt tatcccctga
     7261 ttctgtggat aaccgtatta ccgccatgca t
//
